>Addgene plasmid #62956 | pC-(loxP2-attB2-SA(2)-T2A-Gal4-Hsp70) | depositor full sequence | sequence record 104103 | pC-(loxP2-attB2-SA(2)-T2A-Gal4-Hsp70) sequence 11797 bps
GGCCAGACCCACGTAGTCCAGCGGCAGATCGGCGGCGGAGAAGTTAAGCGTCTCCAGGATGACCTTGCCC
GAACTGGGGCACGTGGTGTTCGACGATGTGCAGCTAATTTCGCCCGGCTCCACGTCCGCCCATTGGTTAA
TCAGCAGACCCTCGTTGGCGTAACGGAACCATGAGAGGTACGACAACCATTTGAGGTATACTGGCACCGA
GCCCGAGTTCAAGAAGAAGGCGTTTTTCCATAGGCTCCGCCCCCCTGACGAGCATCACAAAAATCGACGC
TCAAGTCAGAGGTGGCGAAACCCGACAGGACTATAAAGATACCAGGCGTTTCCCCCTGGAAGCTCCCTCG
TGCGCTCTCCTGTTCCGACCCTGCCGCTTACCGGATACCTGTCCGCCTTTCTCCCTTCGGGAAGCGTGGC
GCTTTCTCAATGCTCACGCTGTAGGTATCTCAGTTCGGTGTAGGTCGTTCGCTCCAAGCTGGGCTGTGTG
CACGAACCCCCCGTTCAGCCCGACCGCTGCGCCTTATCCGGTAACTATCGTCTTGAGTCCAACCCGGTAA
GACACGACTTATCGCCACTGGCAGCAGCCACTGGTAACAGGATTAGCAGAGCGAGGTATGTAGGCGGTGC
TACAGAGTTCTTGAAGTGGTGGCCTAACTACGGCTACACTAGAAGGACAGTATTTGGTATCTGCGCTCTG
CTGAAGCCAGTTACCTTCGGAAAAAGAGTTGGTAGCTCTTGATCCGGCAAACAAACCACCGCTGGTAGCG
GTGGTTTTTTTGTTTGCAAGCAGCAGATTACGCGCAGAAAAAAAGGATCTCAAGAAGATCCTTTGATCTT
TTCTACGGGGTCTGACGCTCAGTGGAACGAAAACTCACGTTAAGGGATTTTGGTCATGAGATTATCAAAA
AGGATCTTCACCTAGATCCTTTTAAATTAAAAATGAAGTTTTAAATCAATCTAAAGTATATATGAGTAAA
CTTGGTCTGACAGTTACCAATGCTTAATCAGTGAGGCACCTATCTCAGCGATCTGTCTATTTCGTTCATC
CATAGTTGCCTGACTCCCCGTCGTGTAGATAACTACGATACGGGAGGGCTTACCATCTGGCCCCAGTGCT
GCAATGATACCGCGAGACCCACGCTCACCGGCTCCAGATTTATCAGCAATAAACCAGCCAGCCGGAAGGG
CCGAGCGCAGAAGTGGTCCTGCAACTTTATCCGCCTCCATCCAGTCTATTAATTGTTGCCGGGAAGCTAG
AGTAAGTAGTTCGCCAGTTAATAGTTTGCGCAACGTTGTTGCCATTGCTACAGGCATCGTGGTGTCACGC
TCGTCGTTTGGTATGGCTTCATTCAGCTCCGGTTCCCAACGATCAAGGCGAGTTACATGATCCCCCATGT
TGTGCAAAAAAGCGGTTAGCTCCTTCGGTCCTCCGATCGTTGTCAGAAGTAAGTTGGCCGCAGTGTTATC
ACTCATGGTTATGGCAGCACTGCATAATTCTCTTACTGTCATGCCATCCGTAAGATGCTTTTCTGTGACT
GGTGAGTACTCAACCAAGTCATTCTGAGAATAGTGTATGCGGCGACCGAGTTGCTCTTGCCCGGCGTCAA
CACGGGATAATACCGCGCCACATAGCAGAACTTTAAAAGTGCTCATCATTGGAAAACGTTCTTCGGGGCG
AAAACTCTCAAGGATCTTACCGCTGTTGAGATCCAGTTCGATGTAACCCACTCGTGCACCCAACTGATCT
TCAGCATCTTTTACTTTCACCAGCGTTTCTGGGTGAGCAAAAACAGGAAGGCAAAATGCCGCAAAAAAGG
GAATAAGGGCGACACGGAAATGTTGAATACTCATACTCTTCCTTTTTCAATATTATTGAAGCATTTATCA
GGGTTATTGTCTCATGAGCGGATACATATTTGAATGTATTTAGAAAAATAAACAAATAGGGGTTCCGCGC
ACATTTCCCCGAAAAGTGCCACCTGACGTCTAAGAAACCATTATTATCATGACATTAACCTATAAAAATA
GGCGTATCACGAGGCCCTTTCGTCTCGCGCGTTTCGGTGATGACGGTGAAAACCTCTGACACATGCAGCT
CCCGGAGACGGTCACAGCTTGTCTGTAAGCGGATGCCGGGAGCAGACAAGCCCGTCAGGGCGCGTCAGCG
GGTGTTGGCGGGTGTCGGGGCTGGCTTAACTATGCGGCATCAGAGCAGATTGTACTGAGAGTGCACCATA
TGCGGTGTGAAATACCGCACCGAATCGCGCGGAACTAACGACAGTCGCTCCAAGGTCGTCGAACAAAAGG
TGAATGTGTTGCGGAGAGCGGGTGGGAGACAGCGAAAGAGCAACTACGAAACGTGGTGTGGTGGAGGTGA
ATTATGAAGAGGGCGCGCGATTTGAAAAGTATGTATATAAAAAATATATCCCGGTGTTTTATGTAGCGAT
AAACGAGTTTTTGATGTAAGGTATGCAGGTGTGTAAGTCTTTTGGTTAGAAGACAAATCCAAAGTCTACT
TGTGGGGATGTTCGAAGGGGAAATACTTGTATTCTATAGGTCATATCTTGTTTTTATTGGCACAAATATA
ATTACATTAGCTTTTTGAGGGGGCAATAAACAGTAAACACGATGGTAATAATGGTAAAAAAAAAAACAAG
CAGTTATTTCGGATATATGTCGGCTACTCCTTGCGTCGGGCCCGAAGTCTTAGAGCCAGATATGCGAGCA
CCCGGAAGCTCACGATGAGAATGGCCAGACCATGATGAAATAACATAAGGTGGTCCCGTCGGCAAGAGAC
ATCCACTTAACGTATGCTTGCAATAAGTGCGAGTGAAAGGAATAGTATTCTGAGTGTCGTATTGAGTCTG
AGTGAGACAGCGATATGATTGTTGATTAACCCTTAGCATGTCCGTGGGGTTTGAATTAACTCATAATATT
AATTAGACGAAATTATTTTTAAAGTTTTATTTTTAATAATTTGCGAGTACGCAAAGCTTGGCTGCATCCA
ACGCGCAATTAACCCTCACTAAAGGGAACAAAAGCTGGGTACCGGGCCCCCCCTCGAGATAACTTCGTAT
AATGTATGCTATACGAAGTTATCAATTGGCTTATTGGGATTTCAATTTAAGATGCTGCTAAATAAAGTTA
GTCACTTACGGACTGGGGAGGCACCCCGTCATCACTCGCCAGAAATGCAATTGATGTAGGTCACGGTCTC
GAAGCCGCGGTGCGGGTGCCAGGGCGTGCCCTTGGGCTCCCCGGGCGCGTACTCCACCTCACCCATCTGG
TCCATCATGATGGTCGACTCTAGAAGTCGATCCAACATGGCGACTTGTCCCATCCCCGGCATGTTTAAAT
ATACTAATTATTCTTGAACTAATTTTAATCAACCGATTTATCTCTCTTCCGCAGGTCGGGAGGTTCCGGT
GGAAGCGGAGGTAGCGGCGGATCCGAGGGCCGCGGCAGCCTGCTGACCTGCGGCGATGTGGAGGAGAACC
CCGGGCCCATGAAGCTGCTGAGCAGCATCGAGCAGGCCTGCGATATCTGCCGCCTGAAGAAGCTGAAGTG
CAGCAAGGAGAAGCCCAAGTGCGCCAAGTGCCTGAAGAACAACTGGGAGTGCCGCTACAGCCCCAAGACC
AAGCGCAGCCCCCTGACCCGCGCCCACCTGACCGAGGTGGAGAGCCGCCTGGAGCGCCTGGAGCAGCTGT
TCCTGCTGATCTTCCCCCGCGAGGATCTGGATATGATCCTGAAGATGGATAGCCTGCAGGATATCAAGGC
CCTGCTGACCGGCCTGTTCGTGCAGGATAACGTGAACAAGGATGCCGTGACCGATCGCCTGGCCAGCGTG
GAGACCGATATGCCCCTGACCCTGCGCCAGCACCGCATCAGCGCCACCAGCAGCAGCGAGGAGAGCAGCA
ACAAGGGCCAGCGCCAGCTGACCGTGAGCATCGATAGCGCCGCCCACCACGATAACAGCACCATCCCCCT
GGATTTCATGCCCCGCGATGCCCTGCACGGCTTCGATTGGAGCGAGGAGGATGATATGAGCGATGGCCTG
CCCTTCCTGAAGACCGATCCCAACAACAACGGCTTCTTCGGCGATGGCAGCCTGCTGTGCATCCTGCGCA
GCATCGGCTTCAAGCCCGAGAACTACACCAACAGCAACGTGAACCGCCTGCCCACCATGATCACCGATCG
CTACACCCTGGCCAGCCGCAGCACCACCAGCCGCCTGCTGCAGAGCTACCTGAACAACTTCCACCCCTAC
TGCCCCATCGTGCACAGCCCCACCCTGATGATGCTGTACAACAACCAGATCGAGATCGCCAGCAAGGATC
AGTGGCAGATCCTGTTCAACTGCATCCTGGCCATCGGCGCCTGGTGCATCGAGGGCGAGAGCACCGATAT
CGATGTGTTCTACTACCAGAACGCCAAGAGCCACCTGACCAGCAAGGTGTTCGAGAGCGGCAGCATCATC
CTGGTGACCGCCCTGCACCTGCTGAGCCGCTACACCCAGTGGCGCCAGAAGACCAACACCAGCTACAACT
TCCACAGCTTCAGCATCCGCATGGCCATCAGCCTGGGCCTGAACCGCGATCTGCCCAGCAGCTTCAGCGA
TAGCAGCATCCTGGAGCAGCGCCGCCGCATCTGGTGGAGCGTGTACAGCTGGGAGATCCAGCTGAGCCTG
CTGTACGGCCGCAGCATCCAGCTGAGCCAGAACACCATCAGCTTCCCCAGCAGCGTGGATGATGTGCAGC
GCACCACCACCGGCCCCACCATCTACCACGGCATCATCGAGACCGCCCGCCTGCTGCAGGTGTTCACCAA
GATCTACGAGCTGGATAAGACCGTGACCGCCGAGAAGAGCCCCATCTGCGCCAAGAAGTGCCTGATGATC
TGCAACGAGATCGAGGAGGTGAGCCGCCAGGCCCCCAAGTTCCTGCAGATGGATATCAGCACCACCGCCC
TGACCAACCTGCTGAAGGAGCACCCCTGGCTGAGCTTCACCCGCTTCGAGCTGAAGTGGAAGCAGCTGAG
CCTGATCATCTACGTGCTGCGCGATTTCTTCACCAACTTCACCCAGAAGAAGAGCCAGCTGGAGCAGGAT
CAGAACGATCACCAGAGCTACGAGGTGAAGCGCTGCAGCATCATGCTGAGCGATGCCGCCCAGCGCACCG
TGATGAGCGTGAGCAGCTACATGGATAACCACAACGTGACCCCCTACTTCGCCTGGAACTGCAGCTACTA
CCTGTTCAACGCCGTGCTGGTGCCCATCAAGACCCTGCTGAGCAACAGCAAGAGCAACGCCGAGAACAAC
GAGACCGCCCAGCTGCTGCAGCAGATCAACACCGTGCTGATGCTGCTGAAGAAGCTGGCCACCTTCAAGA
TCCAGACCTGCGAGAAGTACATCCAGGTGCTGGAGGAGGTGTGCGCCCCCTTCCTGCTGAGCCAGTGCGC
CATCCCCCTGCCCCACATCAGCTACAACAACAGCAACGGCAGCGCCATCAAGAACATCGTGGGCAGCGCC
ACCATCGCCCAGTACCCCACCCTGCCCGAGGAGAACGTGAACAACATCAGCGTGAAGTACGTGAGCCCCG
GCAGCGTGGGACCCAGCCCCGTGCCCCTGAAGAGCGGCGCCAGCTTCAGCGATCTGGTGAAGCTGCTGAG
CAACCGCCCCCCCAGCCGCAACAGCCCCGTGACCATCCCCCGCAGCACCCCCAGCCACCGCAGCGTGACC
CCCTTCCTGGGCCAGCAGCAGCAGCTGCAGAGCCTGGTGCCCCTGACCCCCAGCGCCCTGTTCGGCGGCG
CCAACTTCAACCAGAGCGGCAACATCGCCGATAGCAGCCTGAGCTTCACCTTCACCAACAGCAGCAACGG
CCCCAACCTGATCACCACCCAGACCAACAGCCAGGCCCTGAGCCAGCCCATCGCCAGCAGCAACGTGCAC
GATAACTTCATGAACAACGAGATCACCGCCAGCAAGATCGATGATGGCAACAACAGCAAGCCCCTGAGCC
CCGGCTGGACCGATCAGACCGCCTACAACGCCTTCGGCATCACCACCGGCATGTTCAACACCACCACCAT
GGATGATGTGTACAACTACCTGTTCGATGATGAGGATACCCCCCCCAACCCCAAGAAGGAGTAAAATGAA
TCGTAGATACTGAAAAACCCCGCAAGTTCACTTCAACTGTGCATCGTGCACCATCTCAATTTCTTTCATT
TATACATCGTTTTGCCTTCTTTTATGTAACTATACTCCTCTAAGTTTCAATCTTGGCCATGTAACCTCTG
ATCTATAGAATTTTTTAAATGACTAGAATTAATGCCCATCTTTTTTTTGGACCTAAATTCTTCATGAAAA
TATATTACGAGGGCTTATTCAGAAGCTTATCGATACCGTCGACTAAAGCCAAATAGAAATTATTCAGTTC
TGGCTTAAGTTTTTAAAAGTGATATTATTTATTTGGTTGTAACCAACCAAAAGAATGTAAATAACTAATA
CATAATTATGTTAGTTTTAAGTTAGCAACAAATTGATTTTAGCTATATTAGCTACTTGGTTAATAAATAG
AATATATTTATTTAAAGATAATTCGTTTTTATTGTCAGGGAGTGAGTTTGCTTAAAAACTCGTTTGGATC
CGGAGGTAGCGGTGGAAGCGGAGGTTCCGGCAGGTAAGTTATTGAACAATGGCATCAAATGCCTTCATCA
TCACTACCCTTTAGCCCTTAAGACCCCACAATGACCTTACCCACTCAGAGAAAAAAGTAAATATGAAAGC
CCATTTGAACTTCTAAGCTTGTCGACCATCATGATGGACCAGATGGGTGAGGTGGAGTACGCGCCCGGGG
AGCCCAAGGGCACGCCCTGGCACCCGCACCGCGGCTTCGAGACCGTGACCTACATCATACAATAAATATT
CACACCCCTAAAAAACGAAGCTGCATTTGCAAATTGCATACAATTATGCCAGAGTAAAAATTATAATTGT
TATTATTTAAATTTGAATAACTTCGTATAATGTATGCTATACGAAGTTATAGATCCACTAGAAGGCCTAA
TTCTAGTATGTATGTAAGTTAATAAAACCCATTTTTGCGGAAAGTAGATAAAAAAAACATTTTTTTTTTT
TACTGCACTGGATATCATTGAACTTATCTGATCAGTTTTAAATTTACTTCGATCCAAGGGTATTTGATGT
ACCAGGTTCTTTCGATTACCTCTCACTCAAAATGACATTCCACTCAAAGTCAGCGCTGTTTGCCTCCTTC
TCTGTCCACAGAAATATCGCCGTCTCTTTCGCCGCTGCGTCCGCTATCTCTTTCGCCACCGTTTGTAGCG
TTACCTAGCGTCAATGTCCGCCTTCAGTTGCACTTTGTCAGCGGTTTCGTGACGAAGCTCCAAGCGGTTT
ACGCCATCAATTAAACACAAAGTGCTGTGCCAAAACTCCTCTCGCTTCTTATTTTTGTTTGTTTTTTGAG
TGATTGGGGTGGTGATTGGTTTTGGGTGGGTAAGCAGGGGAAAGTGTGAAAAATCCCGGCAATGGGCCAA
GAGGATCAGGAGCTATTAATTCGCGGAGGCAGCAAACACCCATCTGCCGAGCATCTGAACAATGTGAGTA
GTACATGTGCATACATCTTAAGTTCACTTGATCTATAGGAACTGCGATTGCAACATCAAATTGTCTGCGG
CGTGAGAACTGCGACCCACAAAAATCCCAAACCGCAATCGCACAAACAAATAGTGACACGAAACAGATTA
TTCTGGTAGCTGTGCTCGCTATATAAGACAATTTTTAAGATCATATCATGATCAAGACATCTAAAGGCAT
TCATTTTCGACTACATTCTTTTTTACAAAAAATATAACAACCAGATATTTTAAGCTGATCCTAGATGCAC
AAAAAATAAATAAAAGTATAAACCTACTTCGTAGGATACTTCGTTTTGTTCGGGGTTAGATGAGCATAAC
GCTTGTAGTTGATATTTGAGATCCCCTATCATTGCAGGGTGACAGCGGAGCGGCTTCGCAGAGCTGCATT
AACCAGGGCTTCGGGCAGGCCAAAAACTACGGCACGCTCCTGCCACCCAGTCCGCCGGAGGACTCCGGTT
CAGGGAGCGGCCAACTAGCCGAGAACCTCACCTATGCCTGGCACAATATGGACATCTTTGGGGCGGTCAA
TCAGCCGGGCTCCGGATGGCGGCAGCTGGTCAACCGGACACGCGGACTATTCTGCAACGAGCGACACATA
CCGGCGCCCAGGAAACATTTGCTCAAGAACGGTGAGTTTCTATTCGCAGTCGGCTGATCTGTGTGAAATC
TTAATAAAGGGTCCAATTACCAATTTGAAACTCAGTTTGCGGCGTGGCCTATCCGGGCGAACTTTTGGCC
GTGATGGGCAGTTCCGGTGCCGGAAAGACGACCCTGCTGAATGCCCTTGCCTTTCGATCGCCGCAGGGCA
TCCAAGTATCGCCATCCGGGATGCGACTGCTCAATGGCCAACCTGTGGACGCCAAGGAGATGCAGGCCAG
GTGCGCCTATGTCCAGCAGGATGACCTCTTTATCGGCTCCCTAACGGCCAGGGAACACCTGATTTTCCAG
GCCATGGTGCGGATGCCACGACATCTGACCTATCGGCAGCGAGTGGCCCGCGTGGATCAGGTGATCCAGG
AGCTTTCGCTCAGCAAATGTCAGCACACGATCATCGGTGTGCCCGGCAGGGTGAAAGGTCTGTCCGGCGG
AGAAAGGAAGCGTCTGGCATTCGCCTCCGAGGCACTAACCGATCCGCCGCTTCTGATCTGCGATGAGCCC
ACCTCCGGACTGGACTCATTTACCGCCCACAGCGTCGTCCAGGTGCTGAAGAAGCTGTCGCAGAAGGGCA
AGACCGTCATCCTGACCATTCATCAGCCGTCTTCCGAGCTGTTTGAGCTCTTTGACAAGATCCTTCTGAT
GGCCGAGGGCAGGGTAGCTTTCTTGGGCACTCCCAGCGAAGCCGTCGACTTCTTTTCCTAGTGAGTTCGA
TGTGTTTATTAAGGGTATCTAGCATTACATTACATCTCAACTCCTATCCAGCGTGGGTGCCCAGTGTCCT
ACCAACTACAATCCGGCGGACTTTTACGTACAGGTGTTGGCCGTTGTGCCCGGACGGGAGATCGAGTCCC
GTGATCGGATCGCCAAGATATGCGACAATTTTGCTATTAGCAAAGTAGCCCGGGATATGGAGCAGTTGTT
GGCCACCAAAAATTTGGAGAAGCCACTGGAGCAGCCGGAGAATGGGTACACCTACAAGGCCACCTGGTTC
ATGCAGTTCCGGGCGGTCCTGTGGCGATCCTGGCTGTCGGTGCTCAAGGAACCACTCCTCGTAAAAGTGC
GACTTATTCAGACAACGGTGAGTGGTTCCAGTGGAAACAAATGATATAACGCTTACAATTCTTGGAAACA
AATTCGCTAGATTTTAGTTAGAATTGCCTGATTCCACACCCTTCTTAGTTTTTTTCAATGAGATGTATAG
TTTATAGTTTTGCAGAAAATAAATAAATTTCATTTAACTCGCGAACATGTTGAAGATATGAATATTAATG
AGATGCGAGTAACATTTTAATTTGCAGATGGTTGCCATCTTGATTGGCCTCATCTTTTTGGGCCAACAAC
TCACGCAAGTGGGCGTGATGAATATCAACGGAGCCATCTTCCTCTTCCTGACCAACATGACCTTTCAAAA
CGTCTTTGCCACGATAAATGTAAGTCTTGTTTAGAATACATTTGCATATTAATAATTTACTAACTTTCTA
ATGAATCGATTCGATTTAGGTGTTCACCTCAGAGCTGCCAGTTTTTATGAGGGAGGCCCGAAGTCGACTT
TATCGCTGTGACACATACTTTCTGGGCAAAACGATTGCCGAATTACCGCTTTTTCTCACAGTGCCACTGG
TCTTCACGGCGATTGCCTATCCGATGATCGGACTGCGGGCCGGAGTGCTGCACTTCTTCAACTGCCTGGC
GCTGGTCACTCTGGTGGCCAATGTGTCAACGTCCTTCGGATATCTAATATCCTGCGCCAGCTCCTCGACC
TCGATGGCGCTGTCTGTGGGTCCGCCGGTTATCATACCATTCCTGCTCTTTGGCGGCTTCTTCTTGAACT
CGGGCTCGGTGCCAGTATACCTCAAATGGTTGTCGTACCTCTCATGGTTCCGTTACGCCAACGAGGGTCT
GCTGATTAACCAATGGGCGGACGTGGAGCCGGGCGAAATTAGCTGCACATCGTCGAACACCACGTGCCCC
AGTTCGGGCAAGGTCATCCTGGAGACGCTTAACTTCTCCGCCGCCGATCTGCCGCTGGACTACGTGGGTC
TGGCCATTCTCATCGTGAGCTTCCGGGTGCTCGCATATCTGGCTCTAAGACTTCGGGCCCGACGCAAGGA
GTAGCCGACATATATCCGAAATAACTGCTTGTTTTTTTTTTTACCATTATTACCATCGTGTTTACTGTTT
ATTGCCCCCTCAAAAAGCTAATGTAATTATATTTGTGCCAATAAAAACAAGATATGACCTATAGAATACA
AGTATTTCCCCTTCGAACATCCCCACAAGTAGACTTTGGATTTGTCTTCTAACCAAAAGACTTACACACC
TGCATACCTTACATCAAAAACTCGTTTATCGCTACATAAAACACCGGGATATATTTTTTATATACATACT
TTTCAAATCGCGCGCCCTCTTCATAATTCACCTCCACCACACCACGTTTCGTAGTTGCTCTTTCGCTGTC
TCCCACCCGCTCTCCGCAACACATTCACCTTTTGTTCGACGACCTTGGAGCGACTGTCGTTAGTTCCGCG
CGATTCGGTTCGCTCAAATGGTTCCGAGTGGTTCATTTCGTCTCAATAGAAATTAGTAATAAATATTTGT
ATGTACAATTTATTTGCTCCAATATATTTGTATATATTTCCCTCACAGCTATATTTATTCTAATTTAATA
TTATGACTTTTTAAGGTAATTTTTTGTGACCTGTTCGGAGTGATTAGCGTTACAATTTGAACTGAAAGTG
ACATCCAGTGTTTGTTCCTTGTGTAGATGCATCTCAAAAAAATGGTGGGCATAATAGTGTTGTTTATATA
TATCAAAAATAACAACTATAATAATAAGAATACATTTAATTTAGAAAATGCTTGGATTTCACTGGAACTA
GAATTAATTCGGCTGCTGCTCTAAACGACGCATTTCGTACTCCAAAGTACGAATTTTTTCCCTCAAGCTC
TTATTTTCATTAAACAATGAACAGGACCTAACGCACAGTCACGTTATTGTTTACATAAATGATTTTTTTT
ACTATTCAAACTTACTCTGTTTGTGTACTCCCACTGGTATAGCCTTCTTTTATCTTTTCTGGTTCAGGCT
CTATCACTTTACTAGGTACGGCATCTGCGTTGAGTCGCCTCCTTTTAAATGTCTGACCTTTTGCAGGTGC
AGCCTTCCACTGCGAATCATTAAAGTGGGTATCACAAATTTGGGAGTTTTCACCAAGGCTGCACCCAAGG
CTCTGCTCCCACAATTTTCTCTTAATAGCACACTTCGGCACGTGAATTAATTTTACTCCAGTCACAGCTT
TGCAGCAAAATTTGCAATATTTCATTTTTTTTTATTCCACGTAAGGGTTAATGTTTTCAAAAAAAAATTC
GTCCGCACACAACCTTTCCTCTCAACAAGCAAACGTGCACTGAATTTAAGTGTATACTTCGGTAAGCTTC
GGCTATCGACGGGACCACCTTATGTTATTTCATCATG
Features (pLannotate 1.2.2; 18 found; start..end, strand, type, name):
      1..229     -  CDS            mini-white (fragment): Drosophila white gene eye color pigment; white; This is a modified version of the white gene lacking part of the first intron.
    235..823     -  rep_origin     ori: high-copy-number ColE1/pMB1/pBR322/pUC origin of replication
    994..1854    -  CDS            AmpR: β-lactamase; bla; confers resistance to ampicillin, carbenicillin, and related antibiotics
   1855..1959    -  promoter       AmpR promoter: bla
   2054..2089    +  CDS            rop (fragment): Rop protein, which maintains plasmids at low copy number; rop
   2191..2260    +  misc_feature   bom (fragment): basis of mobility region from pBR322
   2259..2761    -  gene           mini-white (fragment): white; This modified version of the white gene lacks part of the first intron.
   2761..2993    -  misc_feature   P element 3' end: P element 3' end
   3017..3035    +  promoter       T3 promoter: promoter for bacteriophage T3 RNA polymerase
   3048..3068    -  misc_feature   MCS (fragment): pBluescript multiple cloning site
   3069..3102    -  protein_bind   loxP: Cre-mediated recombination occurs in the 8-bp core sequence (GCATACAT). Cre recombinase
   3218..3287    +  protein_bind   attB: attB site for the φC31 integrase (Groth et al., 2000) phage φC31 integrase
   3509..6151    +  CDS            GAL4: GAL4_YEAST - Experimental evidence at protein level: Swiss-Prot protein existence level 1. This protein is a positive regulator for the gene expression of the galactose-induced genes such as GAL1, GAL2, GAL7, GAL10, and MEL1 which code for the enzymes used to convert galactose to glucose. It recognizes a 17 base pair sequence in (5'-CGGRNNRCYNYNCNCCG-3') the upstream activating sequence (UAS-G) of these genes. From Saccharomyces cerevisiae (strain ATCC 204508 / S288c) (Baker's yeast).
   6393..6413    +  misc_feature   MCS (fragment): pBluescript multiple cloning site
   6832..6901    -  protein_bind   attB: attB site for the φC31 integrase (Groth et al., 2000) phage φC31 integrase
   7017..7050    -  protein_bind   loxP: Cre-mediated recombination occurs in the 8-bp core sequence (GCATACAT). Cre recombinase
   7552..10434   +  CDS            mini-white: Drosophila white gene eye color pigment; white; This is a modified version of the white gene lacking part of the first intron.
  11212..11797   -  misc_feature   P element 5' end: No description available
