[The description below was written by a language model from this plasmid's Addgene catalogue record and pLannotate feature annotations shown in this document.]
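Description:
pC-(loxP2-attB2-SA(2)-T2A-Gal4-Hsp70) is a Drosophila P-element transformation plasmid of about 11.8 kb that serves as a "singlet" donor, in reading-frame phase 2, for in vivo recombinase-mediated cassette exchange (RMCE) into MiMIC transposon insertions. It is maintained in E. coli as a high-copy plasmid through a ColE1/pUC-type origin and selected with ampicillin (AmpR). The annotated P element 5' and 3' ends, together with a mini-white eye-colour marker, allow the donor itself to be integrated into the fly genome and followed by eye pigmentation. Additional short mini-white, rop and bom fragments in the table appear to be backbone remnants.

The payload is a roughly 3.2 kb T2A-Gal4-Hsp70 insert placed in the pC-(loxP2-attB2-SA(2)) backbone. In the feature table the yeast GAL4 coding sequence is flanked by a pair of inverted φC31 attB sites, which in turn sit inside a pair of loxP sites in the same orientation. The splice acceptor, T2A peptide and Hsp70 segment are named in the construct title but are not individually annotated. The nested arrangement fits the stated in vivo use: Cre can excise the cassette from the genomic donor site, and φC31 integrase can then swap it into the attP-flanked MiMIC cassette. When the cassette lands in a coding intron of matching phase and orientation, the splice acceptor would draw it into the host transcript. The T2A sequence would then release Gal4 as a separate protein, and the Hsp70 sequence presumably provides the 3' terminating signals. The result is a Gal4 driver line that reflects the expression pattern of the gene carrying the MiMIC insertion.
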