Addgene plasmid #62956: pC-(loxP2-attB2-SA(2)-T2A-Gal4-Hsp70)
Purpose: Singlet donor (phase 2) for in vivo RMCE with MiMIC inserts to make Gal4 driver.
Depositing lab: Benjamin White. Depositing organization: National Institute of Mental Health (NIMH). Publication: Plug-and-play genetic access to drosophila cell types using exchangeable exon cassettes. Diao F, Ironfield H, Luan H, Diao F, Shropshire WC, Ewer J, Marr E, Potter CJ, Landgraf M, White BH. Cell Rep. 2015 Mar 3;10(8):1410-21. doi: 10.1016/j.celrep.2015.01.059. Epub 2015 Feb 26. PubMed 25732830.
Backbone
  Vector backbone: pC-(loxP2-attB2-SA(2))
  Backbone manufacturer: Benjamin White
  Backbone size w/o insert (bp): 8608
  Total vector size (bp): 11805
Growth in bacteria
  Bacterial resistance: Ampicillin, 100 μg/mL
  Growth temperature: 37°C
  Growth strain: DH5alpha
  Copy number: High Copy
Gene/Insert
  Gene/Insert name: T2A-Gal4-Hsp70
  Insert size (bp): 3191
Terms and licenses: Academic/Nonprofit Terms; Industry Terms: Not Available to Industry
Depositor comments: Reference: Venken KJT, et al, 2011, MiMIC: a highly versatile transposon insertion resource for engineering Drosophila melanogaster genes. Nature Method: 8:737-744.
How to cite: pC-(loxP2-attB2-SA(2)-T2A-Gal4-Hsp70) was a gift from Benjamin White (Addgene plasmid # 62956 ; http://n2t.net/addgene:62956 ; RRID:Addgene_62956)
