>Addgene plasmid #62956 | pC-(loxP2-attB2-SA(2)-T2A-Gal4-Hsp70) | addgene partial sequence | sequence record 110426 | T3 5'-GCAATTAACCCTCACTAAAGG-3'
TCGAGATAACTTCGTATAATGTATGCTATACGAAGTTATCAATTGGCTTATTGGGATTTCAATTTAAGAT
GCTGCTAAATAAAGTTAGTCACTTACGGACTGGGGAGGCACCCCGTCATCACTCGCCAGAAATGCAATTG
ATGTAGGTCACGGTCTCGAAGCCGCGGTGCGGGTGCCAGGGCGTGCCCTTGGGCTCCCCGGGCGCGTACT
CCACCTCACCCATCTGGTCCATCATGATGGTCGACTCTAGAAGTCGATCCAACATGGCGACTTGTCCCAT
CCCCGGCATGTTTAAATATACTAATTATTCTTGAACTAATTTTAATCAACCGATTTATCTCTCTTCCGCA
GGTCGGGAGGTTCCGGTGGAAGCGGAGGTAGCGGCGGATCCGAGGGCCGCGGCAGCCTGCTGACCTGCGG
CGATGTGGAGGAGAACCCCGGGCCCATGAAGCTGCTGAGCAGCATCGAGCAGGCCTGCGATATCTGCCGC
CTGAAGAAGCTGAAGTGCAGCAAGGAGAAGCCCAAGTGCGCCAAGTGCCTGAAGAACAACTGGGAGTGCC
GCTACAGCCCCAAGACCAAGCGCAGCCCCCTGACCCGCGCCCACCTGACCGAGGTGGAGAGCCGCCTGGA
GCGCCTGGAGCAGCTGTTCCTGCTGATCTTCCCCCGCGAGGATCTGGATATGATCCTGAAGATGGATAGC
CTGCAGGATATCAAGGCCCTGCTGACCGGCCTGTTCGTGCAGGATAACGTGAACAAGGATGCCGTGACCG
ATCGCCTGGCCAGCGTGGAGACCGATATGCCCCTGACCCTGCGCCAGCACCGCATCAGCGCCACCAGCAG
CAGCGAGGAGAGCAGCAACAAGGGCCAGCGCCAGCTGACCGTGAGCATCGATAGCGCCGCCCACCACGAT
AACAGCACCATCCCCCTGGATTTCATGCCCCGCGATG
