>Addgene plasmid #62956 | pC-(loxP2-attB2-SA(2)-T2A-Gal4-Hsp70) | addgene partial sequence | sequence record 110430 | miniwhite-R 5'-AAGAGATAGCGGACGCAGCG-3'
CAGCGCTGACTTTGAGTGGAATGTCATTTTGAGTGAGAGGTAATCGAAAGAACCTGGTACATCAAATACC
CTTGGATCGAAGTAAATTTAAAACTGATCAGATAAGTTCAATGATATCCAGTGCAGTAAAAAAAAAAAAT
GTTTTTTTTATCTACTTTCCGCAAAAATGGGTTTTATTAACTTACATACATACTAGAATTAGGCCTTCTA
GTGGATCTATAACTTCGTATAGCATACATTATACGAAGTTATTCAAATTTAAATAATAACAATTATAATT
TTTACTCTGGCATAATTGTATGCAATTTGCAAATGCAGCTTCGTTTTTTAGGGGTGTGAATATTTATTGT
ATGATGTAGGTCACGGTCTCGAAGCCGCGGTGCGGGTGCCAGGGCGTGCCCTTGGGCTCCCCGGGCGCGT
ACTCCACCTCACCCATCTGGTCCATCATGATGGTCGACAAGCTTAGAAGTTCAAATGGGCTTTCATATTT
ACTTTTTTCTCTGAGTGGGTAAGGTCATTGTGGGGTCTTAAGGGCTAAAGGGTAGTGATGATGAAGGCAT
TTGATGCCATTGTTCAATAACTTACCTGCCGGAACCTCCGCTTCCACCGCTACCTCCGGATCCAAACGAG
TTTTTAAGCAAACTCACTCCCTGACAATAAAAACGAATTATCTTTAAATAAATATATTCTATTTATTAAC
CAAGTAGCTAATATAGCTAAAATCAATTTGTTGCTAACTTAAAACTAACATAATTATGTATTAGTTATTT
ACATTCTTTTGGTTGGTTACAACCAAATAAATAATATCACTTTTAAAAACTTAAGCCAGAACTGAATAAT
TTCTATTTGGCTT
